>Addgene plasmid #142067 | TFORF2401 | addgene full sequence | sequence record 395688 | Addgene NGS Result
TTAATGTAGTCTTATGCAATACTCTTGTAGTCTTGCAACATGGTAACGATGAGTTAGCAACATGCCTTAC
AAGGAGAGAAAAAGCACCGTGCATGCCGATTGGTGGAAGTAAGGTGGTACGATCGTGCCTTATTAGGAAG
GCAACAGACGGGTCTGACATGGATTGGACGAACCACTGAATTGCCGCATTGCAGAGATATTGTATTTAAG
TGCCTAGCTCGATACATAAACGGGTCTCTCTGGTTAGACCAGATCTGAGCCTGGGAGCTCTCTGGCTAAC
TAGGGAACCCACTGCTTAAGCCTCAATAAAGCTTGCCTTGAGTGCTTCAAGTAGTGTGTGCCCGTCTGTT
GTGTGACTCTGGTAACTAGAGATCCCTCAGACCCTTTTAGTCAGTGTGGAAAATCTCTAGCAGTGGCGCC
CGAACAGGGACTTGAAAGCGAAAGGGAAACCAGAGGAGCTCTCTCGACGCAGGACTCGGCTTGCTGAAGC
GCGCACGGCAAGAGGCGAGGGGCGGCGACTGGTGAGTACGCCAAAAATTTTGACTAGCGGAGGCTAGAAG
GAGAGAGATGGGTGCGAGAGCGTCAGTATTAAGCGGGGGAGAATTAGATCGCGATGGGAAAAAATTCGGT
TAAGGCCAGGGGGAAAGAAAAAATATAAATTAAAACATATAGTATGGGCAAGCAGGGAGCTAGAACGATT
CGCAGTTAATCCTGGCCTGTTAGAAACATCAGAAGGCTGTAGACAAATACTGGGACAGCTACAACCATCC
CTTCAGACAGGATCAGAAGAACTTAGATCATTATATAATACAGTAGCAACCCTCTATTGTGTGCATCAAA
GGATAGAGATAAAAGACACCAAGGAAGCTTTAGACAAGATAGAGGAAGAGCAAAACAAAAGTAAGACCAC
CGCACAGCAAGCGGCCGCTGATCTTCAGACCTGGAGGAGGAGATATGAGGGACAATTGGAGAAGTGAATT
ATATAAATATAAAGTAGTAAAAATTGAACCATTAGGAGTAGCACCCACCAAGGCAAAGAGAAGAGTGGTG
CAGAGAGAAAAAAGAGCAGTGGGAATAGGAGCTTTGTTCCTTGGGTTCTTGGGAGCAGCAGGAAGCACTA
TGGGCGCAGCGTCAATGACGCTGACGGTACAGGCCAGACAATTATTGTCTGGTATAGTGCAGCAGCAGAA
CAATTTGCTGAGGGCTATTGAGGCGCAACAGCATCTGTTGCAACTCACAGTCTGGGGCATCAAGCAGCTC
CAGGCAAGAATCCTGGCTGTGGAAAGATACCTAAAGGATCAACAGCTCCTGGGGATTTGGGGTTGCTCTG
GAAAACTCATTTGCACCACTGCTGTGCCTTGGAATGCTAGTTGGAGTAATAAATCTCTGGAACAGATTTG
GAATCACACGACCTGGATGGAGTGGGACAGAGAAATTAACAATTACACAAGCTTAATACACTCCTTAATT
GAAGAATCGCAAAACCAGCAAGAAAAGAATGAACAAGAATTATTGGAATTAGATAAATGGGCAAGTTTGT
GGAATTGGTTTAACATAACAAATTGGCTGTGGTATATAAAATTATTCATAATGATAGTAGGAGGCTTGGT
AGGTTTAAGAATAGTTTTTGCTGTACTTTCTATAGTGAATAGAGTTAGGCAGGGATATTCACCATTATCG
TTTCAGACCCACCTCCCAACCCCGAGGGGACCCATGCATTGCATCTCAATTAGTCAGCAACCAGGTGTGG
AAAGTCCCCAGGCTCCCCAGCAGGCAGAAGTATGCAAAGCATGCGTCTCAATTAGTCAGCAACCATAGTC
CCGCCCCTAACTCCGCCCATCCCGCCCCTAACTCCGCCCAGTTCCGCCCATTCTCCGCCCCATGGCTGAC
TAATTTTTTTTATTTATGCAGAGGCCGAGGCCGCCTCGGCCTCTGAGCTATTCCAGAAGTAGTGAGGAGG
CTTTTTTGGAGGCCTAGGCTTTTGCAAAAAGCTTTCTAGAGGTACCACCGGAGCTTACCATGACCGAGTA
CAAGCCCACGGTGCGCCTCGCCACCCGCGACGACGTCCCCAGGGCCGTACGCACCCTCGCCGCCGCGTTC
GCCGACTACCCCGCCACGCGCCACACCGTCGATCCGGACCGCCACATCGAGCGGGTCACCGAGCTGCAAG
AACTCTTCCTCACGCGCGTCGGGCTCGACATCGGCAAGGTGTGGGTCGCGGACGACGGCGCCGCCGTGGC
GGTCTGGACCACGCCGGAGAGCGTCGAAGCGGGGGCGGTGTTCGCCGAGATCGGCCCGCGCATGGCCGAG
TTGAGCGGTTCCCGGCTGGCCGCGCAGCAACAGATGGAAGGCCTCCTGGCGCCGCACCGGCCCAAGGAGC
CCGCGTGGTTCCTGGCCACCGTCGGCGTCTCGCCCGACCACCAGGGCAAGGGTCTGGGCAGCGCCGTCGT
GCTCCCCGGAGTGGAGGCGGCCGAGCGCGCCGGGGTGCCCGCCTTCCTGGAGACCTCCGCGCCCCGCAAC
CTCCCCTTCTACGAGCGGCTCGGCTTCACCGTCACCGCCGACGTCGAGGTGCCCGAAGGACCGCGCACCT
GGTGCATGACCCGCAAGCCCGGTGCCAGTTAACGAATTCTAGATCTTGAGACAAATGGCAGTATTCATCC
ACAATTTTAAAAGAAAAGGGGGGATTGGGGGGTACAGTGCAGGGGAAAGAATAGTAGACATAATAGCAAC
AGACATACAAACTAAAGAATTACAAAAACAAATTACAAAAATTCAAAATTTTCGGGTTTATTACAGGGAC
AGCAGAGATCCACTTTGGCGCCGGCTCGAGGCCTGCAGGTGCAAAGATGGATAAAGTTTTAAACAGAGAG
GAATCTTTGCAGCTAATGGACCTTCTAGGTCTTGAAAGGAGTGGGAATTGGCTCCGGTGCCCGTCAGTGG
GCAGAGCGCACATCGCCCACAGTCCCCGAGAAGTTGGGGGGAGGGGTCGGCAATTGAACCGGTGCCTAGA
GAAGGTGGCGCGGGGTAAACTGGGAAAGTGATGTCGTGTACTGGCTCCGCCTTTTTCCCGAGGGTGGGGG
AGAACCGTATATAAGTGCAGTAGTCGCCGTGAACGTTCTTTTTCGCAACGGGTTTGCCGCCAGAACACAG
GTAAGTGCCGTGTGTGGTTCCCGCGGGCCTGGCCTCTTTACGGGTTATGGCCCTTGCGTGCCTTGAATTA
CTTCCACCTGGCTGCAGTACGTGATTCTTGATCCCGAGCTTCGGGTTGGAAGTGGGTGGGAGAGTTCGAG
GCCTTGCGCTTAAGGAGCCCCTTCGCCTCGTGCTTGAGTTGAGGCCTGGCCTGGGCGCTGGGGCCGCCGC
GTGCGAATCTGGTGGCACCTTCGCGCCTGTCTCGCTGCTTTCGATAAGTCTCTAGCCATTTAAAATTTTT
GATGACCTGCTGCGACGCTTTTTTTCTGGCAAGATAGTCTTGTAAATGCGGGCCAAGATCTGCACACTGG
TATTTCGGTTTTTGGGGCCGCGGGCGGCGACGGGGCCCGTGCGTCCCAGCGCACATGTTCGGCGAGGCGG
GGCCTGCGAGCGCGGCCACCGAGAATCGGACGGGGGTAGTCTCAAGCTGGCCGGCCTGCTCTGGTGCCTG
GCCTCGCGCCGCCGTGTATCGCCCCGCCCTGGGCGGCAAGGCTGGCCCGGTCGGCACCAGTTGCGTGAGC
GGAAAGATGGCCGCTTCCCGGCCCTGCTGCAGGGAGCTCAAAATGGAGGACGCGGCGCTCGGGAGAGCGG
GCGGGTGAGTCACCCACACAAAGGAAAAGGGCCTTTCCGTCCTCAGCCGTCGCTTCATGTGACTCCACGG
AGTACCGGGCGCCGTCCAGGCACCTCGATTAGTTCTCGAGCTTTTGGAGTACGTCGTCTTTAGGTTGGGG
GGAGGGGTTTTATGCGATGGAGTTTCCCCACACTGAGTGGGTGGAGACTGAAGTTAGGCCAGCTTGGCAC
TTGATGTAATTCTCCTTGGAATTTGCCCTTTTTGAGTTTGGATCTTGGTTCATTCTCAAGCCTCAGACAG
TGGTTCAAAGTTTTTTTCTTCCATTTCAGGTGTCGTGAGGCTAGCACCGCCACCATGAAGCACCTGAAGC
GGTGGTGGTCGGCCGGCGGCGGCCTCCTGCACCTCACCCTCCTGCTGAGCTTGGCGGGGCTCCGCGTAGA
CCTAGATCTTTACCTGCTGCTGCCGCCGCCCACCCTGCTGCAGGACGAGCTGCTGTTCCTGGGCGGCCCG
GCCAGCTCCGCCTACGCGCTCAGCCCCTTCTCGGCCTCGGGAGGGTGGGGGCGCGCGGGCCACTTGCACC
CCAAGGGCCGGGAGCTGGACCCTGCCGCGCCGCCCGAGGGCCAGCTGCTCCGGGAGGTGCGCGCGCTCGG
GGTCCCCTTCGTCCCTCGCACCAGCGTGGATGCATGGCTGGTGCACAGCGTGGCTGCCGGGAGCGCGGAC
GAGGCCCACGGGCTGCTCGGCGCCGCCGCCGCCTCGTCCACCGGAGGAGCCGGCGCCAGCGTGGACGGCG
GCAGCCAGGCTGTGCAGGGGGGCGGCGGGGACCCCCGAGCGGCTCGGAGTGGCCCCTTGGACGCCGGGGA
AGAGGAGAAGGCACCCGCGGAACCGACGGCTCAGGTGCCGGACGCTGGCGGATGTGCGAGCGAGGAGAAT
GGGGTACTAAGAGAAAAGCACGAAGCTGTGGATCATAGTTCCCAGCATGAGGAAAATGAAGAAAGGGTGT
CAGCCCAGAAGGAGAACTCACTTCAGCAGAATGATGATGATGAAAACAAAATAGCAGAGAAACCTGACTG
GGAGGCAGAAAAGACCACTGAATCTAGAAATGAGAGACATCTGAATGGGACAGATACTTCTTTCTCTCTG
GAAGACTTATTCCAGTTGCTTTCATCACAGCCTGAAAATTCACTGGAGGGCATCTCATTGGGAGATATTC
CTCTTCCAGGCAGTATCAGTGATGGCATGAATTCTTCAGCACATTATCATGTAAACTTCAGCCAGGCTAT
AAGTCAGGATGTGAATCTTCATGAGGCCATCTTGCTTTGTCCCAACAATACATTTAGAAGAGATCCAACA
GCAAGGACTTCACAGTCACAAGAACCATTTCTGCAGTTAAATTCTCATACCACCAATCCTGAGCAAACCC
TTCCTGGAACTAATTTGACAGGATTTCTTTCACCGGTTGACAATCATATGAGGAATCTAACAAGCCAAGA
CCTACTGTATGACCTTGACATAAATATATTTGATGAGATAAACTTAATGTCATTGGCCACAGAAGACAAC
TTTGATCCAATCGATGTTTCTCAGCTTTTTGATGAACCAGATTCTGATTCTGGCCTTTCTTTAGATTCAA
GTCACAATAATACCTCTGTCATCAAGTCTAATTCCTCTCACTCTGTGTGTGATGAAGGTGCTATAGGTTA
TTGCACTGACCATGAATCTAGTTCCCATCATGACTTAGAAGGTGCTGTAGGTGGCTACTACCCAGAACCC
AGTAAGCTTTGTCACTTGGATCAAAGTGATTCTGATTTCCATGGAGATCTTACATTTCAACACGTATTTC
ATAACCACACTTACCACTTACAGCCAACTGCACCAGAATCTACTTCTGAACCTTTTCCGTGGCCTGGGAA
GTCACAGAAGATAAGGAGTAGATACCTTGAAGACACAGATAGAAACTTGAGCCGTGATGAACAGCGTGCT
AAAGCTTTGCATATCCCTTTTTCTGTAGATGAAATTGTCGGCATGCCTGTTGATTCTTTCAATAGCATGT
TAAGTAGATATTATCTGACAGACCTACAAGTCTCACTTATCCGTGACATCAGACGAAGAGGGAAAAATAA
AGTTGCTGCGCAGAACTGTCGTAAACGCAAATTGGACATAATTTTGAATTTAGAAGATGATGTATGTAAC
TTGCAAGCAAAGAAGGAAACTCTTAAGAGAGAGCAAGCACAATGTAACAAAGCTATTAACATAATGAAAC
AGAAACTGCATGACCTTTATCATGATATTTTTAGTAGATTAAGAGATGACCAAGGTAGGCCAGTCAATCC
CAACCACTATGCTCTCCAGTGTACCCATGATGGAAGTATCTTGATAGTACCCAAAGAACTGGTGGCCTCA
GGCCACAAAAAGGAAACCCAAAAGGGAAAGAGAAAGTAGTAATGAACTAGTCCGTAACTTGAAAGTATTT
CGATTTCTTGGCTTTATATATCTTGTGGAAAGGACGACATTAGCAATACCTCGTTAGTACGACGCGTTAA
GTCGACAATCAACCTCTGGATTACAAAATTTGTGAAAGATTGACTGGTATTCTTAACTATGTTGCTCCTT
TTACGCTATGTGGATACGCTGCTTTAATGCCTTTGTATCATGCTATTGCTTCCCGTATGGCTTTCATTTT
CTCCTCCTTGTATAAATCCTGGTTGCTGTCTCTTTATGAGGAGTTGTGGCCCGTTGTCAGGCAACGTGGC
GTGGTGTGCACTGTGTTTGCTGACGCAACCCCCACTGGTTGGGGCATTGCCACCACCTGTCAGCTCCTTT
CCGGGACTTTCGCTTTCCCCCTCCCTATTGCCACGGCGGAACTCATCGCCGCCTGCCTTGCCCGCTGCTG
GACAGGGGCTCGGCTGTTGGGCACTGACAATTCCGTGGTGTTGTCGGGGAAATCATCGTCCTTTCCTTGG
CTGCTCGCCTGTGTTGCCACCTGGATTCTGCGCGGGACGTCCTTCTGCTACGTCCCTTCGGCCCTCAATC
CAGCGGACCTTCCTTCCCGCGGCCTGCTGCCGGCTCTGCGGCCTCTTCCGCGTCTTCGCCTTCGCCCTCA
GACGAGTCGGATCTCCCTTTGGGCCGCCTCCCCGCGTCGACTTTAAGACCAATGACTTACAAGGCAGCTG
TAGATCTTAGCCACTTTTTAAAAGAAAAGGGGGGACTGGAAGGGCTAATTCACTCCCAACGAAGACAAGA
TCTGCTTTTTGCTTGTACTGGGTCTCTCTGGTTAGACCAGATCTGAGCCTGGGAGCTCTCTGGCTAACTA
GGGAACCCACTGCTTAAGCCTCAATAAAGCTTGCCTTGAGTGCTTCAAGTAGTGTGTGCCCGTCTGTTGT
GTGACTCTGGTAACTAGAGATCCCTCAGACCCTTTTAGTCAGTGTGGAAAATCTCTAGCAGTACGTATAG
TAGTTCATGTCATCTTATTATTCAGTATTTATAACTTGCAAAGAAATGAATATCAGAGAGTGAGAGGAAC
TTGTTTATTGCAGCTTATAATGGTTACAAATAAAGCAATAGCATCACAAATTTCACAAATAAAGCATTTT
TTTCACTGCATTCTAGTTGTGGTTTGTCCAAACTCATCAATGTATCTTATCATGTCTGGCTCTAGCTATC
CCGCCCCTAACTCCGCCCATCCCGCCCCTAACTCCGCCCAGTTCCGCCCATTCTCCGCCCCATGGCTGAC
TAATTTTTTTTATTTATGCAGAGGCCGAGGCCGCCTCGGCCTCTGAGCTATTCCAGAAGTAGTGAGGAGG
CTTTTTTGGAGGCCTAGGGACGTACCCAATTCGCCCTATAGTGAGTCGTATTACGCGCGCTCACTGGCCG
TCGTTTTACAACGTCGTGACTGGGAAAACCCTGGCGTTACCCAACTTAATCGCCTTGCAGCACATCCCCC
TTTCGCCAGCTGGCGTAATAGCGAAGAGGCCCGCACCGATCGCCCTTCCCAACAGTTGCGCAGCCTGAAT
GGCGAATGGG
[124 nt withheld, positions 7781-7904]
C
[91 nt withheld, positions 7906-7996]
A
[49 nt withheld, positions 7998-8046]
CCTTTGACGTTGGAGTCCACGTTCTTT
[37 nt withheld, positions 8074-8110]
ACCCTATCTCGGTCTATTCTTTTGATTTATAAGGGATTTTGCCGATTTCGGCCTATTGGTTAAAAAATGA
GCTGATTTAACAAAAATTTAACGCGAATTTTAACAAAATATTAACGCTTACAATTTAGGTGGCACTTTTC
GGGGAAATGTGCGCGGAACCCCTATTTGTTTATTTTTCTAAATACATTCAAATATGTATCCGCTCATGAG
ACAATAACCCTGATAAATGCTTCAATAATATTGAAAAAGGAAGAGTATGAGTATTCAACATTTCCGTGTC
GCCCTTATTCCCTTTTTTGCGGCATTTTGCCTTCCTGTTTTTGCTCACCCAGAAACGCTGGTGAAAGTAA
AAGATGCTGAAGATCAGTTGGGTGCACGAGTGGGTTACATCGAACTGGATCTCAACAGCGGTAAGATCCT
TGAGAGTTTTCGCCCCGAAGAACGTTTTCCAATGATGAGCACTTTTAAAGTTCTGCTATGTGGCGCGGTA
TTATCCCGTATTGACGCCGGGCAAGAGCAACTCGGTCGCCGCATACACTATTCTCAGAATGACTTGGTTG
AGTACTCACCAGTCACAGAAAAGCATCTTACGGATGGCATGACAGTAAGAGAATTATGCAGTGCTGCCAT
AACCATGAGTGATAACACTGCGGCCAACTTACTTCTGACAACGATCGGAGGACCGAAGGAGCTAACCGCT
TTTTTGCACAACATGGGGGATCATGTAACTCGCCTTGATCGTTGGGAACCGGAGCTGAATGAAGCCATAC
CAAACGACGAGCGTGACACCACGATGCCTGTAGCAATGGCAACAACGTTGCGCAAACTATTAACTGGCGA
ACTACTTACTCTAGCTTCCCGGCAACAATTAATAGACTGGATGGAGGCGGATAAAGTTGCAGGACCACTT
CTGCGCTCGGCCCTTCCGGCTGGCTGGTTTATTGCTGATAAATCTGGAGCCGGTGAGCGTGGGTCTCGCG
GTATCATTGCAGCACTGGGGCCAGATGGTAAGCCCTCCCGTATCGTAGTTATCTACACGACGGGGAGTCA
GGCAACTATGGATGAACGAAATAGACAGATCGCTGAGATAGGTGCCTCACTGATTAAGCATTGGTAACTG
TCAGACCAAGTTTACTCATATATACTTTAGATTGATTTAAAACTTCATTTTTAATTTAAAAGGATCTAGG
TGAAGATCCTTTTTGATAATCTCATGACCAAAATCCCTTAACGTGAGTTTTCGTTCCACTGAGCGTCAGA
CCCCGTAGAAAAGATCAAAGGATCTTCTTGAGATCCTTTTTTTCTGCGCGTAATCTGCTGCTTGCAAACA
AAAAAACCACCGCTACCAGCGGTGGTTTGTTTGCCGGATCAAGAGCTACCAACTCTTTTTCCGAAGGTAA
CTGGCTTCAGCAGAGCGCAGATACCAAATACTGTTCTTCTAGTGTAGCCGTAGTTAGGCCACCACTTCAA
GAACTCTGTAGCACCGCCTACATACCTCGCTCTGCTAATCCTGTTACCAGTGGCTGCTGCCAGTGGCGAT
AAGTCGTGTCTTACCGGGTTGGACTCAAGACGATAGTTACCGGATAAGGCGCAGCGGTCGGGCTGAACGG
GGGGTTCGTGCACACAGCCCAGCTTGGAGCGAACGACCTACACCGAACTGAGATACCTACAGCGTGAGCT
ATGAGAAAGCGCCACGCTTCCCGAAGGGAGAAAGGCGGACAGGTATCCGGTAAGCGGCAGGGTCGGAACA
GGAGAGCGCACGAGGGAGCTTCCAGGGGGAAACGCCTGGTATCTTTATAGTCCTGTCGGGTTTCGCCACC
TCTGACTTGAGCGTCGATTTTTGTGATGCTCGTCAGGGGGGCGGAGCCTATGGAAAAACGCCAGCAACGC
GGCCTTTTTACGGTTCCTGGCCTTTTGCTGGCCTTTTGCTCACATGTTCTTTCCTGCGTTATCCCCTGAT
TCTGTGGATAACCGTATTACCGCCTTTGAGTGAGCTGATACCGCTCGCCGCAGCCGAACGACCGAGCGCA
GCGAGTCAGTGAGCGAGGAAGCGGAAGAGCGCCCAATACGCAAACCGCCTCTCCCCGCGCGTTGGCCGAT
TCATTAATGCAGCTGGCACGACAGGTTTCCCGACTGGAAAGCGGGCAGTGAGCGCAACGCAATTAATGTG
AGTTAGCTCACTCATTAGGCACCCCAGGCTTTACACTTTATGCTTCCGGCTCGTATGTTGTGTGGAATTG
TGAGCGGATAACAATTTCACACAGGAAACAGCTATGACCATGATTACGCCAAGCGCGCAATTAACCCTCA
CTAAAGGGAACAAAAGCTGGAGCTGCAAGC
Features (pLannotate 1.2.2; 31 found; start..end, strand, type, name):
      5..231     +  promoter       RSV promoter: Rous sarcoma virus enhancer/promoter
    232..412     +  LTR            5' LTR (truncated): truncated 5' long terminal repeat (LTR) from HIV-1
    459..584     +  misc_feature   HIV-1 Ψ: packaging signal of human immunodeficiency virus type 1
    568..931     +  CDS            HIV-1 gag (fragment): gag protein from human immunodeficiency virus 1; gag
   1077..1310    +  misc_feature   RRE: The Rev response element (RRE) of HIV-1 allows for Rev-dependent mRNA export from the nucleus to the cytoplasm.
   1687..1713    +  CDS            Rev (fragment): human immunodeficiency virus 1 (HIV-1) Rev protein; rev; enhances nuclear export of unspliced and incompletely spliced viral mRNAs
   1720..1743    +  promoter       SV40 promoter (fragment): SV40 early promoter
   1744..1815    +  promoter       SV40 promoter (fragment): SV40 enhancer and early promoter
   1839..1974    +  rep_origin     SV40 ori: SV40 origin of replication
   2020..2616    +  CDS            PuroR (fragment): puromycin N-acetyltransferase; pac from Streptomyces; confers resistance to puromycin
   2665..2782    +  misc_feature   cPPT/CTS: central polypurine tract and central termination sequence of HIV-1
   2847..2913    +  CDS            small t antigen (fragment): SV40 (simian virus 40) small t antigen
   2920..4098    +  promoter       EF-1α promoter: strong constitutive promoter for human elongation factor EF-1α
   4115..6196    +  CDS            NFE2L3: NF2L3_HUMAN - Also known as NRF3. Experimental evidence at protein level: Swiss-Prot protein existence level 1. Activates erythroid-specific, globin gene expression. From Homo sapiens (Human).
   6212..6265    +  promoter       U6 promoter (fragment): RNA polymerase III promoter for human U6 snRNA
   6307..6895    +  misc_feature   WPRE: woodchuck hepatitis virus posttranscriptional regulatory element
   6946..6965    +  misc_feature   cPPT/CTS (fragment): central polypurine tract and central termination sequence of HIV-1
   6967..7200    +  LTR            3' LTR (ΔU3): self-inactivating 3' long terminal repeat (LTR) from HIV-1
   7278..7399    +  polyA_signal   SV40 poly(A) signal: SV40 polyadenylation signal
   7439..7574    +  rep_origin     SV40 ori: SV40 origin of replication
   7595..7613    -  promoter       T7 promoter: promoter for bacteriophage T7 RNA polymerase
   7621..7776    +  CDS            lacZα (fragment): LacZα fragment of β-galactosidase; lacZ fragment
   7781..8209    +  rep_origin     f1 ori (sequence partly withheld): f1 bacteriophage origin of replication; arrow indicates direction of (+) strand synthesis
   8262..8366    +  promoter       AmpR promoter: bla
   8367..9227    +  CDS            AmpR: β-lactamase; bla; confers resistance to ampicillin, carbenicillin, and related antibiotics
   9398..9986    +  rep_origin     ori: high-copy-number ColE1/pMB1/pBR322/pUC origin of replication
  10169..10261   +  CDS            lacI (fragment): lac repressor; lacI; The lac repressor binds to the lac operator to inhibit transcription in E. coli. This inhibition can be relieved by adding lactose or isopropyl-β-D-thiogalactopyranoside (IPTG).
  10274..10295   +  protein_bind   CAP binding site: CAP binding activates transcription in the presence of cAMP. E. coli catabolite activator protein
  10310..10340   +  promoter       lac promoter: promoter for the E. coli lac operon
  10348..10364   +  protein_bind   lac operator: The lac repressor binds to the lac operator to inhibit transcription in E. coli. This inhibition can be relieved by adding lactose or isopropyl-β-D-thiogalactopyranoside (IPTG). lac repressor encoded by lacI
  10409..10427   +  promoter       T3 promoter: promoter for bacteriophage T3 RNA polymerase
