[The description below was written by a language model from this plasmid's Addgene catalogue record and pLannotate feature annotations shown in this document.]
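Description:
TFORF2401 is a lentiviral mammalian expression plasmid built on the pLX_TRC317 backbone and carrying the human transcription factor NFE2L3 (also known as NRF3) as a synthesized open reading frame. It belongs to a large collection of transcription factor overexpression constructs in which each ORF is paired with a unique 24-bp barcode, so that individual factors can be identified by sequencing when the library is used in pooled screens, such as those for directed differentiation. In bacteria the roughly 10.4 kb plasmid replicates from a high-copy ColE1/pUC-type origin and is selected with ampicillin through the bla gene. An f1 origin and remnants of a lac/T7/T3 cloning region are also present in the backbone. The depositor notes that the plasmid can recombine, as is common for LTR-containing vectors.

The viral portion has a third-generation, self-inactivating layout. An RSV promoter drives a truncated HIV-1 5' LTR, followed by the Ψ packaging signal with a gag fragment, the Rev response element, a cPPT/CTS element and a ΔU3 3' LTR with a downstream SV40 polyadenylation signal. Two expression units lie between the LTRs. An SV40 early promoter drives puromycin N-acetyltransferase for selection of transduced cells, and the strong constitutive EF-1α promoter drives the NFE2L3 coding sequence. A WPRE downstream of the ORF enhances transcript stability and expression. The barcode is not annotated in the feature table. The stated insert size is somewhat longer than the annotated coding sequence, so the barcode may lie in the short interval between the ORF and the WPRE, where a small U6 promoter fragment is also detected, but the record does not confirm its position.
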