Addgene plasmid #142067: TFORF2401
Purpose: Lentiviral vector for overexpressing transcription factor ORFs with unique 24-bp barcodes. Barcodes facilitate identification of transcription factors in pooled screens.
Depositing lab: Feng Zhang. Depositing organization: Broad Institute. Publication: A transcription factor atlas of directed differentiation. Joung J, Ma S, Tay T, Geiger-Schuller KR, Kirchgatterer PC, Verdine VK, Guo B, Arias-Garcia MA, Allen WE, Singh A, Kuksenko O, Abudayyeh OO, Gootenberg JS, Fu Z, Macrae RK, Buenrostro JD, Regev A, Zhang F. Cell. 2023 Jan 5;186(1):209-229.e26. doi: 10.1016/j.cell.2022.11.026. PubMed 36608654.
Backbone
  Vector backbone: pLX_TRC317
  Backbone manufacturer: Broad Institute Genetic Perturbation Platform
  Backbone size w/o insert (bp): 8264
  Vector type: Mammalian Expression, Lentiviral
  Selectable markers: Puromycin
Growth in bacteria
  Bacterial resistance: Ampicillin, 100 μg/mL
  Growth temperature: 37°C
  Growth strain: NEB Stable
  Copy number: High Copy
Gene/Insert
  Gene/Insert name: NFE2L3
  Species: H. sapiens (human)
  Insert size (bp): 2186
  Entrez Gene: NFE2L3 (a.k.a. NRF3)
  Promoter: EF1a
  Cloning method: Unknown
  Sequencing primers: 5′ GGGTGGAGACTGAAGTTAGGCCAG; 3′ CACATAGCGTAAAAGGAGCAACATAG
Terms and licenses: Academic/Nonprofit Terms; Industry Terms: Not Available to Industry
Depositor comments: NM_004289,ENST00000056233 . The transcription factor ORF portion of this plasmid was synthesized by Genewiz. Please test multiple small colonies in case of plasmid recombination. To make this collection available in a timely manner, a portion of this collection was not fully sequenced by Addgene. If an Addgene verified full plasmid sequence is not available, please contact us prior to placing an order to request the full sequence.
How to cite: TFORF2401 was a gift from Feng Zhang (Addgene plasmid # 142067 ; http://n2t.net/addgene:142067 ; RRID:Addgene_142067)
