>Addgene plasmid #142067 | TFORF2401 | depositor partial sequence | sequence record 278338 | Insert
ACCGCCACCATGAAGCACCTGAAGCGGTGGTGGTCGGCCGGCGGCGGCCTCCTGCACCTCACCCTCCTGC
TGAGCTTGGCGGGGCTCCGCGTAGACCTAGATCTTTACCTGCTGCTGCCGCCGCCCACCCTGCTGCAGGA
CGAGCTGCTGTTCCTGGGCGGCCCGGCCAGCTCCGCCTACGCGCTCAGCCCCTTCTCGGCCTCGGGAGGG
TGGGGGCGCGCGGGCCACTTGCACCCCAAGGGCCGGGAGCTGGACCCTGCCGCGCCGCCCGAGGGCCAGC
TGCTCCGGGAGGTGCGCGCGCTCGGGGTCCCCTTCGTCCCTCGCACCAGCGTGGATGCATGGCTGGTGCA
CAGCGTGGCTGCCGGGAGCGCGGACGAGGCCCACGGGCTGCTCGGCGCCGCCGCCGCCTCGTCCACCGGA
GGAGCCGGCGCCAGCGTGGACGGCGGCAGCCAGGCTGTGCAGGGGGGCGGCGGGGACCCCCGAGCGGCTC
GGAGTGGCCCCTTGGACGCCGGGGAAGAGGAGAAGGCACCCGCGGAACCGACGGCTCAGGTGCCGGACGC
TGGCGGATGTGCGAGCGAGGAGAATGGGGTACTAAGAGAAAAGCACGAAGCTGTGGATCATAGTTCCCAG
CATGAGGAAAATGAAGAAAGGGTGTCAGCCCAGAAGGAGAACTCACTTCAGCAGAATGATGATGATGAAA
ACAAAATAGCAGAGAAACCTGACTGGGAGGCAGAAAAGACCACTGAATCTAGAAATGAGAGACATCTGAA
TGGGACAGATACTTCTTTCTCTCTGGAAGACTTATTCCAGTTGCTTTCATCACAGCCTGAAAATTCACTG
GAGGGCATCTCATTGGGAGATATTCCTCTTCCAGGCAGTATCAGTGATGGCATGAATTCTTCAGCACATT
ATCATGTAAACTTCAGCCAGGCTATAAGTCAGGATGTGAATCTTCATGAGGCCATCTTGCTTTGTCCCAA
CAATACATTTAGAAGAGATCCAACAGCAAGGACTTCACAGTCACAAGAACCATTTCTGCAGTTAAATTCT
CATACCACCAATCCTGAGCAAACCCTTCCTGGAACTAATTTGACAGGATTTCTTTCACCGGTTGACAATC
ATATGAGGAATCTAACAAGCCAAGACCTACTGTATGACCTTGACATAAATATATTTGATGAGATAAACTT
AATGTCATTGGCCACAGAAGACAACTTTGATCCAATCGATGTTTCTCAGCTTTTTGATGAACCAGATTCT
GATTCTGGCCTTTCTTTAGATTCAAGTCACAATAATACCTCTGTCATCAAGTCTAATTCCTCTCACTCTG
TGTGTGATGAAGGTGCTATAGGTTATTGCACTGACCATGAATCTAGTTCCCATCATGACTTAGAAGGTGC
TGTAGGTGGCTACTACCCAGAACCCAGTAAGCTTTGTCACTTGGATCAAAGTGATTCTGATTTCCATGGA
GATCTTACATTTCAACACGTATTTCATAACCACACTTACCACTTACAGCCAACTGCACCAGAATCTACTT
CTGAACCTTTTCCGTGGCCTGGGAAGTCACAGAAGATAAGGAGTAGATACCTTGAAGACACAGATAGAAA
CTTGAGCCGTGATGAACAGCGTGCTAAAGCTTTGCATATCCCTTTTTCTGTAGATGAAATTGTCGGCATG
CCTGTTGATTCTTTCAATAGCATGTTAAGTAGATATTATCTGACAGACCTACAAGTCTCACTTATCCGTG
ACATCAGACGAAGAGGGAAAAATAAAGTTGCTGCGCAGAACTGTCGTAAACGCAAATTGGACATAATTTT
GAATTTAGAAGATGATGTATGTAACTTGCAAGCAAAGAAGGAAACTCTTAAGAGAGAGCAAGCACAATGT
AACAAAGCTATTAACATAATGAAACAGAAACTGCATGACCTTTATCATGATATTTTTAGTAGATTAAGAG
ATGACCAAGGTAGGCCAGTCAATCCCAACCACTATGCTCTCCAGTGTACCCATGATGGAAGTATCTTGAT
AGTACCCAAAGAACTGGTGGCCTCAGGCCACAAAAAGGAAACCCAAAAGGGAAAGAGAAAGTAGTAATGA
ACTAGTCCGTAACTTGAAAGTATTTCGATTTCTTGGCTTTATATATCTTGTGGAAAGGACGACATTAGCA
ATACCTCGTTAGTACG
