>Addgene plasmid #142067 | TFORF2401 | depositor partial sequence | sequence record 278339 | Barcode
CATTAGCAATACCTCGTTAGTACG
